>Addgene plasmid #91536 | pHH0103_LYN-1/1 | addgene full sequence | sequence record 192596 | Addgene NGS Result
TTAACCTATAAAAATAGGCGTATCACGAGGCCCTTTCGTCTTCAAGAATTCCCGACACCATCGAATGGTG
CAAAACCTTTCGCGGTATGGCATGATAGCGCCCGGAAGAGAGTCAATTCAGGGTGGTGAATGTGAAACCA
GTAACGTTATACGATGTCGCAGAGTATGCCGGTGTCTCTTATCAGACCGTTTCCCGCGTGGTGAACCAGG
CCAGCCACGTTTCTGCGAAAACGCGGGAAAAAGTGGAAGCGGCGATGGCGGAGCTGAATTACATTCCCAA
CCGCGTGGCACAACAACTGGCGGGCAAACAGTCGTTGCTGATTGGCGTTGCCACCTCCAGTCTGGCCCTG
CACGCGCCGTCGCAAATTGTCGCGGCGATTAAATCTCGCGCCGATCAACTGGGTGCCAGCGTGGTGGTGT
CGATGGTAGAACGAAGCGGCGTCGAAGCCTGTAAAGCGGCGGTGCACAATCTTCTCGCGCAACGCGTCAG
TGGGCTGATCATTAACTATCCGCTGGATGACCAGGATGCCATTGCTGTGGAAGCTGCCTGCACTAATGTT
CCGGCGTTATTTCTTGATGTCTCTGACCAGACACCCATCAACAGTATTATTTTCTCCCATGAAGACGGTA
CGCGACTGGGCGTGGAGCATCTGGTCGCATTGGGTCACCAGCAAATCGCGCTGTTAGCGGGCCCATTAAG
TTCTGTCTCGGCGCGTCTGCGTCTGGCTGGCTGGCATAAATATCTCACTCGCAATCAAATTCAGCCGATA
GCGGAACGGGAAGGCGACTGGAGTGCCATGTCCGGTTTTCAACAAACCATGCAAATGCTGAATGAGGGCA
TCGTTCCCACTGCGATGCTGGTTGCCAACGATCAGATGGCGCTGGGCGCAATGCGCGCCATTACCGAGTC
CGGGCTGCGCGTTGGTGCGGATATCTCGGTAGTGGGATACGACGATACCGAAGACAGCTCATGTTATATC
CCGCCGTTAACCACCATCAAACAGGATTTTCGCCTGCTGGGGCAAACCAGCGTGGACCGCTTGCTGCAAC
TCTCTCAGGGCCAGGCGGTGAAGGGCAATCAGCTGTTGCCCGTCTCACTGGTGAAAAGAAAAACCACCCT
GGCGCCCAATACGCAAACCGCCTCTCCCCGCGCGTTGGCCGATTCATTAATGCAGCTGGCACGACAGGTT
TCCCGACTGGAAAGCGGGCAGTGAGCGCAACGCAATTAATGTAAGTTAGCTCACTCATTAGGCACAATTC
TCATGTTTGACAGCTTATCATCGACTGCACGGTGCACCAATGCTTCTGGCGTCAGGCAGCCATCGGAAGC
TGTGGTATGGCTGTGCAGGTCGTAAATCACTGCATAATTCGTGTCGCTCAAGGCGCACTCCCGTTCTGGA
TAATGTTTTTTGCGCCGACATCATAACGGTTCTGGCAAATATTCTGAAATGAGCTGTTGACAATTAATCA
TCGGCTCGTATAATGTGTGGAATTGTGAGCGGATAACAATTTCACACAGGAAACAGCCAGTCCGTTTAGG
TGTTTTCACGAGCACTTCACCAACAAGGACCATAGATTATGAAAATCGAAGAACACCATCACCATCACCA
TTCCAGCGGTAAGCTTATGTCCCCTATACTAGGTTATTGGAAAATTAAGGGCCTTGTGCAACCCACTCGA
CTTCTTTTGGAATATCTTGAAGAAAAATATGAAGAGCATTTGTATGAGCGCGATGAAGGTGATAAATGGC
GAAACAAAAAGTTTGAATTGGGTTTGGAGTTTCCCAATCTTCCTTATTATATTGATGGTGATGTTAAATT
AACACAGTCTATGGCCATCATACGTTATATAGCTGACAAGCACAACATGTTGGGTGGTTGTCCAAAAGAG
CGTGCAGAGATTTCAATGCTTGAAGGAGCGGTTTTGGATATTAGATACGGTGTTTCGAGAATTGCATATA
GTAAAGACTTTGAAACTCTCAAAGTTGATTTTCTTAGCAAGCTACCTGAAATGCTGAAAATGTTCGAAGA
TCGTTTATGTCATAAAACATATTTAAATGGTGATCATGTAACCCATCCTGACTTCATGTTGTATGACGCT
CTTGATGTTGTTTTATACATGGACCCAATGTGCCTGGATGCGTTCCCAAAATTAGTTTGTTTTAAAAAAC
GTATTGAAGCTATCCCACAAATTGATAAGTACTTGAAATCCAGCAAGTATATAGCATGGCCTTTGCAGGG
CTGGCAAGCCACGTTTGGTGGTGGCGACCATCCTCCAAAATCGGATCTGGAAGTTCTGTTCCAGGGGCCC
CTGTCCAGCGGTCTGGTTCCGCGTGGTTCCGGTACCGCGGCCCAGCCGGCCGATATTGTTGTTGCCCTGT
ACCCGTACGATGGTATTCATCCAGATGATCTGTCCTTTAAAAAAGGTGAAAAAATGAAAGTTCTGGAAGA
ACATGGTGAATGGTGGAAAGCAAAATCCCTGCTGACCAAAAAAGAAGGTTTCATTCCGTCCAACTACGTT
GCCAAACTGAACGCGGCCGCATA
[142 nt withheld, positions 2544-2685]
C
[98 nt withheld, positions 2687-2784]
AGTTTGTACTGGTGACGAAACTCAGTGTCTAGCTAGAGTGGC
[149 nt withheld, positions 2827-2975]
T
[41 nt withheld, positions 2977-3017]
T
[62 nt withheld, positions 3019-3080]
A
[35 nt withheld, positions 3082-3116]
CCTCCCTCAATCGGTTGAATGTCGCCCTTTTGTCTTTGGCGCTGGTAAACCATATGAA
[86 nt withheld, positions 3175-3260]
T
[54 nt withheld, positions 3262-3315]
CTAGCGCCGCCCTATACCTTGTCTGCCTCCCCGCGTTGCGTCGCGGTGCATGGAGCCGGGCCACCTCGAC
CTGAATGGAAGCCGGCGGCACCTCGCTAACGGATTCACCACTCCAAGAATTGGAGCCAATCAATTCTTGC
GGAGAACTGTGAATGCGCAAACCAACCCTTGGCAGAACATATCCATCGCGTCCGCCATCTCCAGCAGCCG
CACGCGGCGCATCTCGGGCAGCGTTGGGTCCTGGCCACGGGTGCGCATGATCGTGCTCCTGTCGTTGAGG
ACCCGGCTAGGCTGGCGGGGTTGCCTTACTGGTTAGCAGAATGAATCACCGATACGCGAGCGAACGTGAA
GCGACTGCTGCTGCAAAACGTCTGCGACCTGAGCAACAACATGAATGGTCTTCGGTTTCCGTGTTTCGTA
AAGTCTGGAAACGCGGAAGTCAGCGCCCTGCACCATTATGTTCCGGATCTGCATCGCAGGATGCTGCTGG
CTACCCTGTGGAACACCTACATCTGTATTAACGAAGCGCTGGCATTGACCCTGAGTGATTTTTCTCTGGT
CCCGCCGCATCCATACCGCCAGTTGTTTACCCTCACAACGTTCCAGTAACCGGGCATGTTCATCATCAGT
AACCCGTATCGTGAGCATCCTCTCTCGTTTCATCGGTATCATTACCCCCATGAACAGAAATCCCCCTTAC
ACGGAGGCATCAGTGACCAAACAGGAAAAAACCGCCCTTAACATGGCCCGCTTTATCAGAAGCCAGACAT
TAACGCTTCTGGAGAAACTCAACGAGCTGGACGCGGATGAACAGGCAGACATCTGTGAATCGCTTCACGA
CCACGCTGATGAGCTTTACCGCAGGATCCGCGAAATTGTAAGCGTTAATATTTTGTTAAAATTCGCGTTA
AATTTTTGTTAAATCAGCTCATTTTTTAACCAATAGGCCGAAATCGGCAAAATCCCTTATAAATCAAAAG
AATAGACCGAGATAGGGT
[37 nt withheld, positions 4314-4350]
AAAGAACGTGGACTCCAACGTCAAAGG
[49 nt withheld, positions 4378-4426]
T
[91 nt withheld, positions 4428-4518]
G
[124 nt withheld, positions 4520-4643]
CGCGGATCCTGCCTCGCGCGTTTCGGTGATGACGGTGAAAACCTCTGACACATGCAGCTCCCGGAGACGG
TCACAGCTTGTCTGTAAGCGGATGCCGGGAGCAGACAAGCCCGTCAGGGCGCGTCAGCGGGTGTTGGCGG
GTGTCGGGGCGCAGCCATGACCCAGTCACGTAGCGATAGCGGAGTGTATACTGGCTTAACTATGCGGCAT
CAGAGCAGATTGTACTGAGAGTGCACCATATGCGGTGTGAAATACCGCACAGATGCGTAAGGAGAAAATA
CCGCATCAGGCGCTCTTCCGCTTCCTCGCTCACTGACTCGCTGCGCTCGGTCGTTCGGCTGCGGCGAGCG
GTATCAGCTCACTCAAAGGCGGTAATACGGTTATCCACAGAATCAGGGGATAACGCAGGAAAGAACATGT
GAGCAAAAGGCCAGCAAAAGGCCAGGAACCGTAAAAAGGCCGCGTTGCTGGCGTTTTTCCATAGGCTCCG
CCCCCCTGACGAGCATCACAAAAATCGACGCTCAAGTCAGAGGTGGCGAAACCCGACAGGACTATAAAGA
TACCAGGGTTTCCCCCTGGAAGCTCCCTCGTGCGCTCTCCTGTTCCGACCCTGCCGCTTACCGGATACCT
GTCCGCCTTTCTCCCTTCGGGAAGCGTGGCGCTTTCTCATAGCTCACGCTGTAGGTATCTCAGTTCGGTG
TAGGTCGTTCGCTCCAAGCTGGGCTGTGTGCACGAACCCCCCGTTCAGCCCGACCGCTGCGCCTTATCCG
GTAACTATCGTCTTGAGTCCAACCCGGTAAGACACGACTTATCGCCACTGGCAGCAGCCACTGGTAACAG
GATTAGCAGAGCGAGGTATGTAGGCGGTGCTACAGAGTTCTTGAAGTGGTGGCCTAACTACGGCTACACT
AGAAGGACAGTATTTGGTATCTGCGCTCTGCTGAAGCCAGTTACCTTCGGAAAAAGAGTTGGTAGCTCTT
GATCCGGCAAACAAACCACCGCTGGTAGCGGTGGTTTTTTTGTTTGCAAGCAGCAGATTACGCGCAGAAA
AAAAGGATCTCAAGAAGATCCTTTGATCTTTTCTACGGGGTCTGACGCTCAGTGGAACGAAAACTCACGT
TAAGGGATTTTGGTCATGAGATTATCAAAAAGGATCTTCACCTAGATCCTTTTAAATTAAAAATGAAGTT
TTAAATCAATCTAAAGTATATATGAGTAAACTTGGTCTGACAGTTACCAATGCTTAATCAGTGAGGCACC
TATCTCAGCGATCTGTCTATTTCGTTCATCCATAGTTGCCTGACTCCCCGTCGTGTAGATAACTACGATA
CGGGAGGGCTTACCATCTGGCCCCAGTGCTGCAATGATACCGCGAGACCCACGCTCACCGGCTCCAGATT
TATCAGCAATAAACCAGCCAGCCGGAAGGGCCGAGCGCAGAAGTGGTCCTGCAACTTTATCCGCCTCCAT
CCAGTCTATTAATTGTTGCCGGGAAGCTAGAGTAAGTAGTTCGCCAGTTAATAGTTTGCGCAACGTTGTT
GCCATTGCTGCAGGCATCGTGGTGTCACGCTCGTCGTTTGGTATGGCTTCATTCAGCTCCGGTTCCCAAC
GATCAAGGCGAGTTACATGATCCCCCATGTTGTGCAAAAAAGCGGTTAGCTCCTTCGGTCCTCCGATCGT
TGTCAGAAGTAAGTTGGCCGCAGTGTTATCACTCATGGTTATGGCAGCACTGCATAATTCTCTTACTGTC
ATGCCATCCGTAAGATGCTTTTCTGTGACTGGTGAGTACTCAACCAAGTCATTCTGAGAATAGTGTATGC
GGCGACCGAGTTGCTCTTGCCCGGCGTCAACACGGGATAATACCGCGCCACATAGCAGAACTTTAAAAGT
GCTCATCATTGGAAAACGTTCTTCGGGGCGAAAACTCTCAAGGATCTTACCGCTGTTGAGATCCAGTTCG
ATGTAACCCACTCGTGCACCCAACTGATCTTCAGCATCTTTTACTTTCACCAGCGTTTCTGGGTGAGCAA
AAACAGGAAGGCAAAATGCCGCAAAAAAGGGAATAAGGGCGACACGGAAATGTTGAATACTCATACTCTT
CCTTTTTCAATATTATTGAAGCATTTATCAGGGTTATTGTCTCATGAGCGGATACATATTTGAATGTATT
TAGAAAAATAAACAAATAGGGGTTCCGCGCACATTTCCCCGAAAAGTGCCACCTGACGTCTAAGAAACCA
TTATTATCATGACA
Features (pLannotate 1.2.2; 21 found; start..end, strand, type, name):
     54..131     +  promoter       lacIq promoter: lacI (mutant); In the lacIq allele, a single base change in the promoter boosts expression of the lacI gene about 10-fold.
    132..1214    +  CDS            lacI: lac repressor; lacI; The lac repressor binds to the lac operator to inhibit transcription in E. coli. This inhibition can be relieved by adding lactose or isopropyl-β-D-thiogalactopyranoside (IPTG).
   1227..1248    +  protein_bind   CAP binding site: CAP binding activates transcription in the presence of cAMP. E. coli catabolite activator protein
   1267..1284    +  promoter       tet promoter (fragment): E. coli promoter for tetracycline efflux protein gene
   1457..1485    +  promoter       tac promoter: strong E. coli promoter; hybrid between the trp and lac UV5 promoters
   1493..1509    +  protein_bind   lac operator: The lac repressor binds to the lac operator to inhibit transcription in E. coli. This inhibition can be relieved by adding lactose or isopropyl-β-D-thiogalactopyranoside (IPTG). lac repressor encoded by lacI
   1594..1611    +  CDS            6xHis: 6xHis affinity tag
   1627..2280    +  CDS            GST26_SCHJA: Experimental evidence at protein level: Swiss-Prot protein existence level 1. GST isoenzymes appear to play a central role in the parasite detoxification system. Other functions are also suspected including a role in increasing the solubility of haematin in the parasite gut. From Schistosoma japonicum (Blood fluke).
   2305..2535    +  CDS            Hck (fragment): HCK_MOUSE - Experimental evidence at protein level: Swiss-Prot protein existence level 1. Non-receptor tyrosine-protein kinase found in hematopoietic cells that transmits signals from cell surface receptors and plays an important role in the regulation of innate immune responses, including neutrophil, monocyte, macrophage and mast cell functions, phagocytosis, cell survival and proliferation, cell adhesion and migration. Acts downstream of receptors that bind the Fc region of immunoglobulins, such as FCGR1A and FCGR2A, but also CSF3R, PLAUR, the receptors for IFNG, IL2, IL6 and IL8, and integr
   2548..2595    +  terminator     fd terminator (sequence withheld): central terminator from bacteriophage fd (Otsuka and Kunisawa, 1982)
   2600..2812    +  CDS            M13 gene III (fragment) (sequence partly withheld): pIII; III; minor coat protein
   2827..3297    +  CDS            M13 gene III (fragment) (sequence partly withheld): pIII; III; minor coat protein
   3319..3389    +  CDS            TcR (fragment): tetracycline efflux protein; tet; confers resistance to tetracycline
   3631..4011    -  CDS            YPB1_ECOLX: Protein predicted: Swiss-Prot protein existence level 4. From Escherichia coli.
   4028..4179    +  CDS            rop (fragment): Rop protein, which maintains plasmids at low copy number; rop
   4215..4643    -  rep_origin     f1 ori (sequence partly withheld): f1 bacteriophage origin of replication; arrow indicates direction of (+) strand synthesis
   4652..4691    +  CDS            rop (fragment): Rop protein, which maintains plasmids at low copy number; rop
   4793..4933    +  misc_feature   bom: basis of mobility region from pBR322
   5119..5706    -  rep_origin     ori: high-copy-number ColE1/pMB1/pBR322/pUC origin of replication
   5877..6737    -  CDS            AmpR: β-lactamase; bla; confers resistance to ampicillin, carbenicillin, and related antibiotics
   6738..6842    -  promoter       AmpR promoter: bla
