[The description below was written by a language model from this plasmid's Addgene catalogue record and pLannotate feature annotations shown in this document.]
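Description:
pHH0103_LYN-1/1 is a bacterial expression plasmid of about 6.9 kb, built on the pHH0103 backbone, for producing and purifying the SH3 domain of the human Src-family tyrosine kinase LYN in E. coli. It is one of a set of human SH3 domain constructs made for a family-wide analysis of SH3 binding specificity. The plasmid replicates from a ColE1/pBR322-type origin with the adjacent bom region and is selected with ampicillin through the bla gene and its native promoter. The catalogue lists it as low copy, although the rop gene appears only as two fragments interrupted by an f1 phage origin.

Expression is driven by the IPTG-inducible tac promoter with a downstream lac operator. Repression comes from a plasmid-borne lacI gene under the lacIq promoter, which keeps the promoter tightly off until induction. The open reading frame encodes an N-terminal 6xHis tag followed by Schistosoma japonicum glutathione S-transferase and then the roughly 224 bp LYN insert, cloned between SfiI and NotI sites. The product is therefore a His-GST-SH3 fusion that can be purified by either nickel or glutathione affinity. The automated annotation labels the insert region as a fragment of mouse Hck, which most likely reflects homology between SH3 domains of related Src-family kinases rather than a different insert.

Downstream of the insert lie an fd terminator, fragments of M13 gene III, and a remnant of the tetracycline resistance gene. Together with the f1 origin, these suggest that the backbone derives from a phagemid display vector, but the record does not assign them any function in this construct.
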