Addgene plasmid #91536: pHH0103_LYN-1/1
Purpose: Protein expression and purification of human SH3 domain construct LYN-1/1
Depositing lab: Sachdev Sidhu. Depositing organization: University of Toronto. Publication: Comprehensive Analysis of the Human SH3 Domain Family Reveals a Wide Variety of Non-canonical Specificities. Teyra J, Huang H, Jain S, Guan X, Dong A, Liu Y, Tempel W, Min J, Tong Y, Kim PM, Bader GD, Sidhu SS. Structure. 2017 Oct 3;25(10):1598-1610.e3. doi: 10.1016/j.str.2017.07.017. Epub 2017 Sep 7. PubMed 28890361.
Backbone
  Vector backbone: pHH0103
  Vector type: Bacterial Expression
Growth in bacteria
  Bacterial resistance: Ampicillin, 100 μg/mL
  Growth temperature: 37°C
  Growth strain: DH5alpha
  Copy number: Low Copy
Gene/Insert
  Gene/Insert name: LYN-1/1
  Species: H. sapiens (human)
  Insert size (bp): 224
  Entrez Gene: LYN (a.k.a. JTK8, SAIDV, p53Lyn, p56Lyn)
  Cloning method: Restriction Enzyme; 5′ cloning site Sfi1 (unknown if destroyed); 3′ cloning site Not1 (unknown if destroyed)
Terms and licenses: Academic/Nonprofit Terms; Industry Terms: Not Available to Industry
How to cite: pHH0103_LYN-1/1 was a gift from Sachdev Sidhu (Addgene plasmid # 91536 ; http://n2t.net/addgene:91536 ; RRID:Addgene_91536)
