>Addgene plasmid #91536 | pHH0103_LYN-1/1 | depositor partial sequence | sequence record 176024 | insert sequence
GGTACCGAATTCGGATCCGCGCGCTGGATATTGTTGTTGCCCTGTACCCGTACGATGGTATTCATCCAGA
TGATCTGTCCTTTAAAAAAGGTGAAAAAATGAAAGTTCTGGAAGAACATGGTGAATGGTGGAAAGCAAAA
TCCCTGCTGACCAAAAAAGAAGGTTTCATTCCGTCCAACTACGTTGCCAAACTGAACGCGGCCGCTAGCT
AAGTCGACGAGCTC
